>Addgene plasmid #129838 | pRDAX-335 C-Tag miRFP670[2] L32 {Esp3I(2x)} EGFP | addgene full sequence | sequence record 265041 | Addgene NGS Result
GCCTGCCTCCAGGCCTCAATATTGGCCATTAGCCATATTATTCATTGGTTATATAGCATAAATCAATATT
GGCTATTGGCCATTGCATACGTTGTATCTATATCATAATATGTACATTTATATTGGCTCATGTCCAATAT
GACCGCCATGTTGGCATTGATTATTGACTAGTTATTAATAGTAATCAATTACGGGGTCATTAGTTCATAG
CCCATATATGGAGTTCCGCGTTACATAACTTACGGTAAATGGCCCGCCTGGCTGACCGCCCAACGACCCC
CGCCCATTGACGTCAATAATGACGTATGTTCCCATAGTAACGCCAATAGGGACTTTCCATTGACGTCAAT
GGGTGGAGTATTTACGGTAAACTGCCCACTTGGCAGTACATCAAGTGTATCATATGCCAAGTCCGCCCCC
TATTGACGTCAATGACGGTAAATGGCCCGCCTGGCATTATGCCCAGTACATGACCTTACGGGACTTTCCT
ACTTGGCAGTACATCTACGTATTAGTCATCGCTATTACCATGGTGATGCGGTTTTGGCAGTACACCAATG
GGCGTGGATAGCGGTTTGACTCACGGGGATTTCCAAGTCTCCACCCCATTGACGTCAATGGGAGTTTGTT
TTGGCACCAAAATCAACGGGACTTTCCAAAATGTCGTAATAACCCCGCCCCGTTGACGCAAATGGGCGGT
AGGCGTGTACGGTGGGAGGTCTATATAAGCAGAGCTCGTTTAGTGAACCGTCAGATCACTAGAAGCTTTA
TTGCGGTAGTTTATCACAGTTAAATTGCTAACGCAGTCAGTGCTTCTGACACAACAGTCTCGAACTTAAG
CTGCAGAAGTTGGTCGTGAGGCACTGGGCAGGTAAGTATCAAGGTTACAAGACAGGTTTAAGGAGACCAA
TAGAAACTGGGCTTGTCGAGACAGAGAAGACTCTTGCGTTTCTGATAGGCACCTATTGGTCTTACTGACA
TCCACTTTGCCTTTCTCTCCACAGGTGTCCACTCCCAGGCCACCCGAGACGCCGAGGCACGCCGTCTCCG
ACGTGGGTGGCGGAGGGAGCGAAGGCGGCGGATCCGGAGGGCCTGGCTCTGGCGGAGAGGGGAGCGCTGG
AGGCGGGTCAGCCGGTGGTGGCAGTGGCAGAGCGGGACCCAGTATCGACCTGTCTGGGACACTCGCACCA
GCACTGGAGCGCATAAGAACTGCTGGATCACTGAGGGCCCTCTGTGACGACACAGTCTTGCTCTTTCAGC
AATGTACGGGCTATGATCGAGTGATGGTGTACCGATTCGACGAACAGGGTCATGGTCTGGTCTTTTCCGA
GTGTCACGTGCCTGGCCTGGAGAGCTACTTTGGCAACCGCTATCCCTCTTCTACCGTACCCCAGATGGCC
AGGCAACTTTACGTCCGGCAACGGGTCAGAGTGCTGGTGGATGTGACCTACCAGCCTGTGCCACTCGAAC
CTCGGCTGAGCCCACTCACTGGACGGGATCTGGACATGAGCGGCTGCTTCCTGAGGTCCATGTCACCTTG
CCATCTGCAGTTCTTGAAGGACATGGGCGTTCGAGCCACACTCGCAGTCTCACTGGTTGTAGGCGGGAAA
CTGTGGGGTCTTGTGGTGTGTCACCACTACCTTCCCAGGTTCATCCGGTTCGAGTTGAGAGCCATCTGCA
AACGTTTGGCCGAGAGAATAGCCACCCGCATTACTGCTCTGGAATCCTAAGAATTCAGATCCGCCCCTCT
CCCTCCCCCCCCCCTAACGTTACTGGCCGAAGCCGCTTGGAATAAGGCCGGTGTGCGTTTGTCTATATGT
TATTTTCCACCATATTGCCGTCTTTTGGCAATGTGAGGGCCCGGAAACCTGGCCCTGTCTTCTTGACGAG
CATTCCTAGGGGTCTTTCCCCTCTCGCCAAAGGAATGCAAGGTCTGTTGAATGTCGTGAAGGAAGCAGTT
CCTCTGGTAGCTTCTTGAAGACAAACAACGTCTGTAGCGACCCTTTGCAGGCAGCGGAACCCCCCACCTG
GCGACAGGTGCCTCTGCGGCCAAAAGCCACGTGTATAAGATACACCTGCAAAGGCGGCACAACCCCAGTG
CCACGTTGTGAGTTGGATAGTTGTGGAAAGAGTCAAATGGCTCTCCTCAAGCGTATTCAACAAGGGGCTG
AAGGATGCCCAGAAGGTACCCCATTGTATGGGATCTGATCTGGGGCCTCGGTACACATGCTTTACATGTG
TTTAGTCGAGGTTAAAAAAACGTCTAGGCCCCCCGAACCACGGGGACGTGGTTTTCCTTTGAAAAACACG
ATGATAATATGGCCACAACCATGGTGAGCAAGGGCGAGGAGCTGTTCACCGGGGTGGTGCCCATCCTGGT
CGAGCTGGACGGCGACGTAAACGGCCACAAGTTCAGCGTGTCCGGCGAGGGCGAGGGCGATGCCACCTAC
GGCAAGCTGACCCTGAAGTTCATCTGCACCACCGGCAAGCTGCCCGTGCCCTGGCCCACCCTCGTGACCA
CCCTGACCTACGGCGTGCAGTGCTTCAGCCGCTACCCCGACCACATGAAGCAGCACGACTTCTTCAAGTC
CGCCATGCCCGAAGGCTACGTCCAGGAGCGCACCATCTTCTTCAAGGACGACGGCAACTACAAGACCCGC
GCCGAGGTGAAGTTCGAGGGCGACACCCTGGTGAACCGCATCGAGCTGAAGGGCATCGACTTCAAGGAGG
ACGGCAACATCCTGGGGCACAAGCTGGAGTACAACTACAACAGCCACAACGTCTATATCATGGCCGACAA
GCAGAAGAACGGCATCAAGGTGAACTTCAAGATCCGCCACAACATCGAGGACGGCAGCGTGCAGCTCGCC
GACCACTACCAGCAGAACACCCCCATCGGCGACGGCCCCGTGCTGCTGCCCGACAACCACTACCTGAGCA
CCCAGTCCGCCCTGAGCAAAGACCCCAACGAGAAGCGCGATCACATGGTCCTGCTGGAGTTCGTGACCGC
CGCCGGGATCACTCTCGGCATGGACGAGCTGTACAAGTAAACCGGTGCTCGAGGTACCGATGAATAGCTA
AGGTCGAGGCCGCAGGTAAGTATCAAGGTTACAAGACAGGTTTAAGGAGACCAATAGAAACTGGGCTTGT
CGAGACAGAGAAGACTCTTGCGTTTCTGATAGGCACCTATTGGTCTTACTGACATCCACTTTGCCTTTCT
CTCCACAGGTGTCGACAATCAACCTCTGGATTACAAAATTTGTGAAAGATTGACTGGTATTCTTAACTAT
GTTGCTCCTTTTACGCTATGTGGATACGCTGCTTTAATGCCTTTGTATCATGCTATTGCTTCCCGTATGG
CTTTCATTTTCTCCTCCTTGTATAAATCCTGGTTGCTGTCTCTTTATGAGGAGTTGTGGCCCGTTGTCAG
GCAACGTGGCGTGGTGTGCACTGTGTTTGCTGACGCAACCCCCACTGGTTGGGGCATTGCCACCACCTGT
CAGCTCCTTTCCGGGACTTTCGCTTTCCCCCTCCCTATTGCCACGGCGGAACTCATCGCCGCCTGCCTTG
CCCGCTGCTGGACAGGGGCTCGGCTGTTGGGCACTGACAATTCCGTGGTGTTGTCGGGGAAGCTGACGTC
CTTTCCATGGCTGCTCGCCTGTGTTGCCACCTGGATTCTGCGCGGGACGTCCTTCTGCTACGTCCCTTCG
GCCCTCAATCCAGCGGACCTTCCTTCCCGCGGCCTGCTGCCGGCTCTGCGGCCTCTTCCGCGTCTTCGCC
TTCGCCCTCAGACGAGTCGGATCTCCCTTTGGGCCGCCTCCCCGCCTGGAATTCGAGCTCGGTACGATCA
GCCTCGACTGTGCCTTCTAGTTGCCAGCCATCTGTTGTTTGCCCCTCCCCCGTGCCTTCCTTGACCCTGG
AAGGTGCCACTCCCACTGTCCTTTCCTAATAAAATGAGGAAATTGCATCGCATTGTCTGAGTAGGTGTCA
TTCTATTCTGGGGGGTGGGGTGGGGCAGGACAGCAAGGGGGAGGATTGGGAAGACAATAGCCCAGCTTTT
GTTCCCTTTAGTGAGGGTTAATTGCGCGCTTGGCGTAATCATGGTCATAGCTGTTTCCTGTGTGAAATTG
TTATCCGCTAATTCACTCCTCAGGTGCAGGCTGCCTATCAGAAGGTGGTGGCTGGTGTGGCCAATGCCCT
GGCTCACAAATACCACTGAGATCTTTTTCCCTCTGCCAAAAATTATGGGGACATCATGAAGCCCCTTGAG
CATCTGACTTCTGGCTAATAAAGGAAATTTATTTTCATTGCAATAGTGTGTTGGAATTTTTTGTGTCTCT
CACTCGGAAGGACATATGGGAGGGCAAATCATTTAAAACATCAGAATGAGTATTTGGTTTAGAGTTTGGC
AACATATGCCCATATGCTGGCTGCCATGAACAAAGGTTGGCTATAAAGAGGTCATCAGTATATGAAACAG
CCCCCTGCTGTCCATTCCTTATTCCATAGAAAAGCCTTGACTTGAGGTTAGATTTTTTTTATATTTTGTT
TTGTGTTATTTTTTTCTTTAACATCCCTAAAATTTTCCTTACATGTTTTACTAGCCAGATTTTTCCTCCT
CTCCTGACTACTCCCAGTCATAGCTGTCCCTCTTCTCTTATGGAGATCGGCCGGCCGCCGGCGTCGACGC
GCGCGGCCGCGGCGCGCCGTTGCTGGCGTTTTTCCATAGGCTCCGCCCCCCTGACGAGCATCACAAAAAT
CGACGCTCAAGTCAGAGGTGGCGAAACCCGACAGGACTATAAAGATACCAGGCGTTTCCCCCTGGAAGCT
CCCTCGTGCGCTCTCCTGTTCCGACCCTGCCGCTTACCGGATACCTGTCCGCCTTTCTCCCTTCGGGAAG
CGTGGCGCTTTCTCATAGCTCACGCTGTAGGTATCTCAGTTCGGTGTAGGTCGTTCGCTCCAAGCTGGGC
TGTGTGCACGAACCCCCCGTTCAGCCCGACCGCTGCGCCTTATCCGGTAACTATCGTCTTGAGTCCAACC
CGGTAAGACACGACTTATCGCCACTGGCAGCAGCCACTGGTAACAGGATTAGCAGAGCGAGGTATGTAGG
CGGTGCTACAGAGTTCTTGAAGTGGTGGCCTAACTACGGCTACACTAGAAGAACAGTATTTGGTATCTGC
GCTCTGCTGAAGCCAGTTACCTTCGGAAAAAGAGTTGGTAGCTCTTGATCCGGCAAACAAACCACCGCTG
GTAGCGGTGGTTTTTTTGTTTGCAAGCAGCAGATTACGCGCAGAAAAAAAGGATCTCAAGAAGATCCTTT
GATCTTTTCTACGGGGTCTGACGCTCAGTGGAACGAAAACTCACGTTAAGGGATTTTGGTCATGAGATTA
TCAAAAAGGATCTTCACCTAGATCCTTTTAAATTAAAAATGAAGTTTTAAATCAATCTAAAGTATATATG
AGTAAACTTGGTCTGACAGTTACCAATGCTTAATCAGTGAGGCACCTATCTCAGCGATCTGTCTATTTCG
TTCATCCATAGTTGCCTGACTCCCCGTCGTGTAGATAACTACGATACGGGAGGGCTTACCATCTGGCCCC
AGTGCTGCAATGATACCGCGAGACCCACGCTCACCGGCTCCAGATTTATCAGCAATAAACCAGCCAGCCG
GAAGGGCCGAGCGCAGAAGTGGTCCTGCAACTTTATCCGCCTCCATCCAGTCTATTAATTGTTGCCGGGA
AGCTAGAGTAAGTAGTTCGCCAGTTAATAGTTTGCGCAACGTTGTTGCCATTGCTACAGGCATCGTGGTG
TCACGCTCGTCGTTTGGTATGGCTTCATTCAGCTCCGGTTCCCAACGATCAAGGCGAGTTACATGATCCC
CCATGTTGTGCAAAAAAGCGGTTAGCTCCTTCGGTCCTCCGATCGTTGTCAGAAGTAAGTTGGCCGCAGT
GTTATCACTCATGGTTATGGCAGCACTGCATAATTCTCTTACTGTCATGCCATCCGTAAGATGCTTTTCT
GTGACTGGTGAGTACTCAACCAAGTCATTCTGAGAATAGTGTATGCGGCGACCGAGTTGCTCTTGCCCGG
CGTCAATACGGGATAATACCGCGCCACATAGCAGAACTTTAAAAGTGCTCATCATTGGAAAACGTTCTTC
GGGGCGAAAACTCTCAAGGATCTTACCGCTGTTGAGATCCAGTTCGATGTAACCCACTCGTGCACCCAAC
TGATCTTCAGCATCTTTTACTTTCACCAGCGTTTCTGGGTGAGCAAAAACAGGAAGGCAAAATGCCGCAA
AAAAGGGAATAAGGGCGACACGGAAATGTTGAATACTCATACTCTTCCTTTTTCAATATTATTGAAGCAT
TTATCAGGGTTATTGTCTCATGAGCGGATACATATTTGAATGTATTTAGAAAAATAAACAAATAGGGGTT
CCGCGCACATTTCCCCGAAAAGTGCCACCTGACGTCTAAGAAACCATTATTATCATGACATTAACCTATA
AAAATAGGCGTATCACGAGGCCCTTTCGTCTACGCGCGCGCCGGCGGCGCGCCGTCGACGGCCGGCCGCG
GCCGC
Features (pLannotate 1.2.2; 16 found; start..end, strand, type, name):
    155..532     +  enhancer       CMV enhancer: human cytomegalovirus immediate early enhancer
    534..733     +  promoter       CMV promoter: human cytomegalovirus (CMV) immediate early promoter
    872..1004    +  intron         chimeric intron: chimera between introns from human β-globin and immunoglobulin heavy chain genes
   1149..1727    +  CDS            emiRFP670 (fragment): emiRFP670 is a basic (constitutively fluorescent) near ir fluorescent protein published in 2020, derived from Rhodopseudomonas palustris. It has low acid sensitivity. It requires the cofactor biliverdin for fluorescence.
   1744..2330    +  misc_feature   IRES2: internal ribosome entry site (IRES) of the encephalomyocarditis virus (EMCV)
   2331..3050    +  CDS            EGFP: the original enhanced GFP (Yang et al., 1996) mammalian codon-optimized
   3096..3228    +  intron         chimeric intron: chimera between introns from human β-globin and immunoglobulin heavy chain genes
   3237..3825    +  misc_feature   WPRE: woodchuck hepatitis virus posttranscriptional regulatory element
   3829..3845    +  misc_feature   MCS (fragment): pUC18/19 multiple cloning site
   3858..3969    +  polyA_signal   bGH poly(A) signal: bovine growth hormone polyadenylation signal
   4065..4083    -  promoter       T3 promoter: promoter for bacteriophage T3 RNA polymerase
   4142..4216    +  CDS            HBB (fragment): HBB_PONPY - Experimental evidence at transcript level: Swiss-Prot protein existence level 2. Involved in oxygen transport from the lung to the various peripheral tissues. From Pongo pygmaeus (Bornean orangutan).
   4287..4342    +  polyA_signal   β-globin poly(A) signal: rabbit β-globin polyadenylation signal (Gil and Proudfoot, 1987)
   4721..5309    -  rep_origin     ori: high-copy-number ColE1/pMB1/pBR322/pUC origin of replication
   5480..6340    -  CDS            AmpR: β-lactamase; bla; confers resistance to ampicillin, carbenicillin, and related antibiotics
   6341..6445    -  promoter       AmpR promoter: bla
