[The description below was written by a language model from this plasmid's Addgene catalogue record and pLannotate feature annotations shown in this document.]
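Description:
pRDAX-335 C-Tag miRFP670[2] L32 {Esp3I(2x)} EGFP is a custom-built mammalian expression plasmid of about 6.6 kb, intended as an acceptor vector for protein–protein interaction assays based on bimolecular or trimolecular fluorescence complementation (BiFC/TriFC). It is maintained in E. coli through a high-copy ColE1/pUC-type origin and selected with ampicillin via the β-lactamase gene and its native promoter. No mammalian selection marker is annotated.

The expression unit is driven by the human CMV immediate-early enhancer and promoter, followed by a chimeric β-globin/immunoglobulin intron that promotes efficient processing of the transcript. Downstream lies a partial coding sequence matching the near-infrared, biliverdin-dependent fluorescent protein miRFP670, annotated as a fragment. This fits the "[2]" in the name, which suggests the second half of a split reporter that becomes fluorescent only when brought together with its complementary fragment by interacting partners. The catalogue lists mouse as the insert species, whereas the annotation traces the protein to Rhodopseudomonas palustris.

The name also implies a pair of Esp3I (type IIS) sites for inserting a gene of interest, a linker designated L32, and placement of the split fragment as a C-terminal tag. None of these elements is annotated in the feature table, and no gene of interest is recorded. An EMCV IRES then drives EGFP from the same transcript, marking transfected cells independently of complementation. A second chimeric intron, a WPRE and the bGH polyadenylation signal complete the cassette. Further downstream are a T3 promoter, a β-globin fragment and a rabbit β-globin poly(A) signal, which look like backbone remnants.
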