Addgene plasmid #129838: pRDAX-335 C-Tag miRFP670[2] L32 {Esp3I(2x)} EGFP
Purpose: PPI (BiFC/TriFC) assay vector
Depositing lab: Gary Lewin. Depositing organization: Max-Delbrueck-Centrum fuer Molekulare Medizin (MDC).
Backbone
  Vector backbone: custom built
  Vector type: Mammalian Expression
Growth in bacteria
  Bacterial resistance: Ampicillin, 100 μg/mL
  Growth temperature: 37°C
  Growth strain: DH5alpha
  Copy number: High Copy
Gene/Insert
  Gene/Insert name: miRFP670
  Species: M. musculus (mouse)
  Cloning method: Restriction Enzyme; 5′ cloning site unknown (unknown if destroyed); 3′ cloning site unknown (unknown if destroyed)
Terms and licenses: Academic/Nonprofit Terms; Industry Terms: Not Available to Industry
How to cite: pRDAX-335 C-Tag miRFP670[2] L32 {Esp3I(2x)} EGFP was a gift from Gary Lewin (Addgene plasmid # 129838 ; http://n2t.net/addgene:129838 ; RRID:Addgene_129838)
